>Addgene plasmid #221593 | PAL-AA347-363-RVEP-4A-GFP | addgene full sequence | sequence record 493783 | Addgene NGS Result
TAGTTATTAATAGTAATCAATTACGGGGTCATTAGTTCATAGCCCATATATGGAGTTCCGCGTTACATAA
CTTACGGTAAATGGCCCGCCTGGCTGACCGCCCAACGACCCCCGCCCATTGACGTCAATAATGACGTATG
TTCCCATAGTAACGCCAATAGGGACTTTCCATTGACGTCAATGGGTGGAGTATTTACGGTAAACTGCCCA
CTTGGCAGTACATCAAGTGTATCATATGCCAAGTACGCCCCCTATTGACGTCAATGACGGTAAATGGCCC
GCCTGGCATTATGCCCAGTACATGACCTTATGGGACTTTCCTACTTGGCAGTACATCTACGTATTAGTCA
TCGCTATTACCATGGTGATGCGGTTTTGGCAGTACATCAATGGGCGTGGATAGCGGTTTGACTCACGGGG
ATTTCCAAGTCTCCACCCCATTGACGTCAATGGGAGTTTGTTTTGGCACCAAAATCAACGGGACTTTCCA
AAATGTCGTAACAACTCCGCCCCATTGACGCAAATGGGCGGTAGGCGTGTACGGTGGGAGGTCTATATAA
GCAGAGCTGGTTTAGTGAACCGTCAGATCCGCTAGCGCTACCGGACTCAGATCTCGAGATGTTCAGTCTG
ATGGCCAGTTGCTGCGAATTCAAAACTAAGAAACTAAGAATGAAAAGGAACCACGCGGCAGCAGCACTTA
ATCAGGATCCACCGGTCGCCACCATGGTGAGCAAGGGCGAGGAGCTGTTCACCGGGGTGGTGCCCATCCT
GGTCGAGCTGGACGGCGACGTAAACGGCCACAAGTTCAGCGTGTCCGGCGAGGGCGAGGGCGATGCCACC
TACGGCAAGCTGACCCTGAAGTTCATCTGCACCACCGGCAAGCTGCCCGTGCCCTGGCCCACCCTCGTGA
CCACCCTGACCTACGGCGTGCAGTGCTTCAGCCGCTACCCCGACCACATGAAGCAGCACGACTTCTTCAA
GTCCGCCATGCCCGAAGGCTACGTCCAGGAGCGCACCATCTTCTTCAAGGACGACGGCAACTACAAGACC
CGCGCCGAGGTGAAGTTCGAGGGCGACACCCTGGTGAACCGCATCGAGCTGAAGGGCATCGACTTCAAGG
AGGACGGCAACATCCTGGGGCACAAGCTGGAGTACAACTACAACAGCCACAACGTCTATATCATGGCCGA
CAAGCAGAAGAACGGCATCAAGGTGAACTTCAAGATCCGCCACAACATCGAGGACGGCAGCGTGCAGCTC
GCCGACCACTACCAGCAGAACACCCCCATCGGCGACGGCCCCGTGCTGCTGCCCGACAACCACTACCTGA
GCACCCAGTCCGCCCTGAGCAAAGACCCCAACGAGAAGCGCGATCACATGGTCCTGCTGGAGTTCGTGAC
CGCCGCCGGGATCACTCTCGGCATGGACGAGCTGTACAAGTAAAGCGGCCGCGACTCTAGATCATAATCA
GCCATACCACATTTGTAGAGGTTTTACTTGCTTTAAAAAACCTCCCACACCTCCCCCTGAACCTGAAACA
TAAAATGAATGCAATTGTTGTTGTTAACTTGTTTATTGCAGCTTATAATGGTTACAAATAAAGCAATAGC
ATCACAAATTTCACAAATAAAGCATTTTTTTCACTGCATTCTAGTTGTGGTTTGTCCAAACTCATCAATG
TATCTTAAGGCGTAAATTGTAAGCGTTAATATTTTGTTAAAATTCGCGTTAAATTTTTGTTAAATCAGCT
CATTTTTTAACCAATAGGCCGAAATCGGCAAAATCCCTTATAAATCAAAAGAATAGACCGAGATAGGGT
[37 nt withheld, positions 1820-1856]
AAAGAACGTGGACTCCAACGTCAAAGG
[49 nt withheld, positions 1884-1932]
T
[91 nt withheld, positions 1934-2024]
G
[124 nt withheld, positions 2026-2149]
CAGGTGGCACTTTTCGGGGAAATGTGCGCGGAACCCCTATTTGTTTATTTTTCTAAATACATTCAAATAT
GTATCCGCTCATGAGACAATAACCCTGATAAATGCTTCAATAATATTGAAAAAGGAAGAGTCCTGAGGCG
GAAAGAACCAGCTGTGGAATGTGTGTCAGTTAGGGTGTGGAAAGTCCCCAGGCTCCCCAGCAGGCAGAAG
TATGCAAAGCATGCATCTCAATTAGTCAGCAACCAGGTGTGGAAAGTCCCCAGGCTCCCCAGCAGGCAGA
AGTATGCAAAGCATGCATCTCAATTAGTCAGCAACCATAGTCCCGCCCCTAACTCCGCCCATCCCGCCCC
TAACTCCGCCCAGTTCCGCCCATTCTCCGCCCCATGGCTGACTAATTTTTTTTATTTATGCAGAGGCCGA
GGCCGCCTCGGCCTCTGAGCTATTCCAGAAGTAGTGAGGAGGCTTTTTTGGAGGCCTAGGCTTTTGCAAA
GATCGATCAAGAGACAGGATGAGGATCGTTTCGCATGATTGAACAAGATGGATTGCACGCAGGTTCTCCG
GCCGCTTGGGTGGAGAGGCTATTCGGCTATGACTGGGCACAACAGACAATCGGCTGCTCTGATGCCGCCG
TGTTCCGGCTGTCAGCGCAGGGGCGCCCGGTTCTTTTTGTCAAGACCGACCTGTCCGGTGCCCTGAATGA
ACTGCAAGACGAGGCAGCGCGGCTATCGTGGCTGGCCACGACGGGCGTTCCTTGCGCAGCTGTGCTCGAC
GTTGTCACTGAAGCGGGAAGGGACTGGCTGCTATTGGGCGAAGTGCCGGGGCAGGATCTCCTGTCATCTC
ACCTTGCTCCTGCCGAGAAAGTATCCATCATGGCTGATGCAATGCGGCGGCTGCATACGCTTGATCCGGC
TACCTGCCCATTCGACCACCAAGCGAAACATCGCATCGAGCGAGCACGTACTCGGATGGAAGCCGGTCTT
GTCGATCAGGATGATCTGGACGAAGAGCATCAGGGGCTCGCGCCAGCCGAACTGTTCGCCAGGCTCAAGG
CGAGCATGCCCGACGGCGAGGATCTCGTCGTGACCCATGGCGATGCCTGCTTGCCGAATATCATGGTGGA
AAATGGCCGCTTTTCTGGATTCATCGACTGTGGCCGGCTGGGTGTGGCGGACCGCTATCAGGACATAGCG
TTGGCTACCCGTGATATTGCTGAAGAGCTTGGCGGCGAATGGGCTGACCGCTTCCTCGTGCTTTACGGTA
TCGCCGCTCCCGATTCGCAGCGCATCGCCTTCTATCGCCTTCTTGACGAGTTCTTCTGAGCGGGACTCTG
GGGTTCGAAATGACCGACCAAGCGACGCCCAACCTGCCATCACGAGATTTCGATTCCACCGCCGCCTTCT
ATGAAAGGTTGGGCTTCGGAATCGTTTTCCGGGACGCCGGCTGGATGATCCTCCAGCGCGGGGATCTCAT
GCTGGAGTTCTTCGCCCACCCTAGGGGGAGGCTAACTGAAACACGGAAGGAGACAATACCGGAAGGAACC
CGCGCTATGACGGCAATAAAAAGACAGAATAAAACGCACGGTGTTGGGTCGTTTGTTCATAAACGCGGGG
TTCGGTCCCAGGGCTGGCACTCTGTCGATACCCCACCGAGACCCCATTGGGGCCAATACGCCCGCGTTTC
TTCCTTTTCCCCACCCCACCCCCCAAGTTCGGGTGAAGGCCCAGGGCTCGCAGCCAACGTCGGGGCGGCA
GGCCCTGCCATAGCCTCAGGTTACTCATATATACTTTAGATTGATTTAAAACTTCATTTTTAATTTAAAA
GGATCTAGGTGAAGATCCTTTTTGATAATCTCATGACCAAAATCCCTTAACGTGAGTTTTCGTTCCACTG
AGCGTCAGACCCCGTAGAAAAGATCAAAGGATCTTCTTGAGATCCTTTTTTTCTGCGCGTAATCTGCTGC
TTGCAAACAAAAAAACCACCGCTACCAGCGGTGGTTTGTTTGCCGGATCAAGAGCTACCAACTCTTTTTC
CGAAGGTAACTGGCTTCAGCAGAGCGCAGATACCAAATACTGTTCTTCTAGTGTAGCCGTAGTTAGGCCA
CCACTTCAAGAACTCTGTAGCACCGCCTACATACCTCGCTCTGCTAATCCTGTTACCAGTGGCTGCTGCC
AGTGGCGATAAGTCGTGTCTTACCGGGTTGGACTCAAGACGATAGTTACCGGATAAGGCGCAGCGGTCGG
GCTGAACGGGGGGTTCGTGCACACAGCCCAGCTTGGAGCGAACGACCTACACCGAACTGAGATACCTACA
GCGTGAGCTATGAGAAAGCGCCACGCTTCCCGAAGGGAGAAAGGCGGACAGGTATCCGGTAAGCGGCAGG
GTCGGAACAGGAGAGCGCACGAGGGAGCTTCCAGGGGGAAACGCCTGGTATCTTTATAGTCCTGTCGGGT
TTCGCCACCTCTGACTTGAGCGTCGATTTTTGTGATGCTCGTCAGGGGGGCGGAGCCTATGGAAAAACGC
CAGCAACGCGGCCTTTTTACGGTTCCTGGCCTTTTGCTGGCCTTTTGCTCACATGTTCTTTCCTGCGTTA
TCCCCTGATTCTGTGGATAACCGTATTACCGCCATGCAT
Features (pLannotate 1.2.2; 14 found; start..end, strand, type, name):
     61..364     +  enhancer       CMV enhancer: human cytomegalovirus immediate early enhancer
    365..568     +  promoter       CMV promoter: human cytomegalovirus (CMV) immediate early promoter
    591..618     +  misc_feature   MCS (fragment): multiple cloning site
    724..1443    +  CDS            EGFP: the original enhanced GFP (Yang et al., 1996) mammalian codon-optimized
   1460..1543    +  CDS            large T antigen (fragment): large T antigen from SV40 (simian virus 40)
   1566..1687    +  polyA_signal   SV40 poly(A) signal: SV40 polyadenylation signal
   1721..2149    -  rep_origin     f1 ori (sequence partly withheld): f1 bacteriophage origin of replication; arrow indicates direction of (+) strand synthesis
   2176..2280    +  promoter       AmpR promoter: bla
   2282..2639    +  promoter       SV40 promoter: SV40 enhancer and early promoter
   2674..3468    +  CDS            NeoR/KanR: aminoglycoside phosphotransferase from Tn5; aph(3')-II (or nptII); confers resistance to neomycin, kanamycin, and G418 (Geneticin®)
   3489..3641    +  CDS            ble (fragment): BLE_KLEPN - Experimental evidence at protein level: Swiss-Prot protein existence level 1. Binding protein with a strong affinity to the bleomycin family of antibiotics. Binds to CL990; an antimitotic-antibiotic compound. From Klebsiella pneumoniae.
   3700..3747    +  polyA_signal   HSV TK poly(A) signal: herpes simplex virus thymidine kinase polyadenylation signal (Cole and Stacy, 1985)
   3838..3854    -  polyA_signal   bGH poly(A) signal (fragment): bovine growth hormone polyadenylation signal
   4076..4664    +  rep_origin     ori: high-copy-number ColE1/pMB1/pBR322/pUC origin of replication
