[The description below was written by a language model from this plasmid's Addgene catalogue record and pLannotate feature annotations shown in this document.]
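Description:
PAL-AA347-363-RVEP-4A-GFP is a mammalian expression plasmid built on the Clontech pEGFP-N1 backbone, with a total size of about 4.8 kb. It is propagated in E. coli through a high-copy ColE1/pUC-type origin and selected with kanamycin. The same NeoR/KanR (Tn5 aminoglycoside phosphotransferase) gene is preceded by both a bacterial bla-type promoter and the SV40 enhancer/early promoter and is followed by an HSV TK polyadenylation signal, so it also allows G418 selection of transfected mammalian cells. An f1 origin is present as well. The short large T antigen, ble and bGH poly(A) fragments in the feature table are partial matches within backbone sequence, not functional elements.

The payload is a minimal 87 bp insert derived from human ARL13B, cloned between EcoRI and BamHI in the multiple cloning site. It lies downstream of the CMV immediate-early enhancer and promoter and is fused to EGFP, which sits at the C terminus, with transcription terminated by the SV40 poly(A) signal. According to the record, residues 10–346 and 364–428 of Arl13b are deleted. This leaves the N-terminal palmitoylation sequence joined directly to the ciliary targeting sequence spanning amino acids 347–363. Within that segment, the RVEP motif at positions 358–361 is replaced by four alanines. The insert itself is not annotated in the feature table but corresponds to the gap between the MCS fragment and EGFP.

The associated study concerns Rab8 and TNPO1 as ciliary transport adaptors that recognise the RVEP-containing targeting sequence. In that context, the construct most plausibly serves as a motif-mutant fluorescent reporter, probably for comparison with a wild-type counterpart, to test whether RVEP is required for ciliary localisation or adaptor binding.
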