Addgene plasmid #221593: PAL-AA347-363-RVEP-4A-GFP
Purpose: Expresses the palmitoylation sequence, the ciliary targeting sequence with RVEP4A mutation of mammalian Arl13b (amino acids 347-363) and GFP-tagged
Depositing lab: Lei Lu. Depositing organization: Nanyang Technological University (NTU). Publication: Rab8 and TNPO1 are ciliary transport adaptors for GTPase Arl13b by interacting with its RVEP motif containing ciliary targeting sequence. Mahajan D, Madugula V, Lu L. J Biol Chem. 2023 May;299(5):104604. doi: 10.1016/j.jbc.2023.104604. Epub 2023 Mar 11. PubMed 36907439.
Backbone
  Vector backbone: pEGFP-N1
  Backbone manufacturer: Clontech
  Backbone size w/o insert (bp): 4733
  Total vector size (bp): 4778
  Vector type: Mammalian Expression
  Selectable markers: Neomycin (select with G418)
Growth in bacteria
  Bacterial resistance: Kanamycin, 50 μg/mL
  Growth temperature: 37°C
  Growth strain: DH5alpha
  Copy number: Unknown
Gene/Insert
  Gene/Insert name: Arl13B
  Species: H. sapiens (human)
  Insert size (bp): 87
  Mutation: deleted amino acid 10-346 and 364-428, changed RVEP (358-361) to AAAA
  Entrez Gene: ARL13B (a.k.a. ARL2L1, JBTS8)
  Promoter: CMV promoter
  Tag / fusion protein: EGFP (C terminal on backbone)
  Cloning method: Restriction Enzyme; 5′ cloning site EcoRI (unknown if destroyed); 3′ cloning site BamHI (unknown if destroyed)
  Sequencing primers: 5′ CMV Forward
Terms and licenses: Academic/Nonprofit Terms; Industry Terms: Not Available to Industry
How to cite: PAL-AA347-363-RVEP-4A-GFP was a gift from Lei Lu (Addgene plasmid # 221593 ; http://n2t.net/addgene:221593 ; RRID:Addgene_221593)
